>Addgene plasmid #132425 | OA-1050Z4 (yellow) | addgene full sequence | sequence record 259419 | Addgene NGS Result
CTAAATTGTAAGCGTTAATATTTTGTTAAAATTCGCGTTAAATTTTTGTTAAATCAGCTCATTTTTTAAC
CAATAGGCCGAAATCGGCAAAATCCCTTATAAATCAAAAGAATAGACCGAGATAGGGT
[37 nt withheld, positions 129-165]
AAAGAACGTGGACTCCAACGTCAAAGG
[49 nt withheld, positions 193-241]
T
[91 nt withheld, positions 243-333]
G
[124 nt withheld, positions 335-458]
CCCATTCGCCATTCAGGCTGCGCAACTGTTGGGAAGGGCGATCGGTGCGGGCCTCTTCGCTATTACGCCA
GCTGGCGAAAGGGGGATGTGCTGCAAGGCGATTAAGTTGGGTAACGCCAGGGTTTTCCCAGTCACGACGT
TGTAAAACGACGGCCAGTGAATTGTAATACGACTCACTATAGGGCGAATTGGGTACGTACCGGGCCCCTA
GTATGTATGTAAGTTAATAAAACCCATTTTTGCGGAAAGTAGATAAAAAAAACATTTTTTTTTTTTACTG
CACTGGATATCATTGAACTTATCTGATCAGTTTTAAATTTACTTCGATCCAAGGGTATTTGATGTACCAG
GTTCTTTCGATTACCTCTCACTCAAAATGACATTCCACTCAAAGTCAGCGCTGTTTGCCTCCTTCTCTGT
CCACAGAAATATCGCCGTCTCTTTCGCCGCTGCGTCCGCTATCTCTTTCGCCACCGTTTGTAGCGTTACG
TAGCGTCAATGTCCGCCTTCAGTTGCATTTTGTCAGCGGTTTCGTGACGAAGCTCCAAGCGGTTTACGCC
ATCAATTAAACACAAAGTGCTGTGCCAAAACTCCTCTCGCTTCTTATTTTTGTTTGTTTTTTGAGTGATT
GGGGTGGTGATTGGTTTTGGGTGGGTAAGCAGGGGAAAGTGTGAAAAATCCCGGCAATGGGCCAAGAGGA
TCAGGAGCTATTAATTCGCGGAGGCAGCAAACACCCATCTGCCGAGCATCTGAACAATGTGAGTAGTACA
TGTGCATACATCTTAAGTTCACTTGATCTATAGGAACTGCGATTGCAACATCAAATTGTCTGCGGCGTGA
GAACTGCGACCCACAAAAATCCCAAACCGCAATTGCACAAACAAATAGTGACACGAAACAGATTATTCTG
GTAGCTGTTCTCGCTATATAAGACAATTTTTGAGATCATATCATGATCAAGACATCTAAAGGCATTCATT
TTCGACTATATTCTTTTTTACAAAAAATATAACAACCAGATATTTTAAGCTGATCCTAGATGCACAAAAA
ATAAATAAAAGTATAAACCTACTTCGTAGGATACTTCGGGGTACTTTTTGTTCGGGGTTAGATGAGCATA
ACGCTTGTAGTTGATATTTGAGATCCCCTATCATTGCAGGGTGACAGCGGAGCGGCTTCGCAGAGCTGCA
TTAACCAGGGCTTCGGGCAGGCCAAAAACTACGGCACGCTCCGGCCACCCAGTCCGCCGGAGGACTCCGG
TTCAGGGAGCGGCCAACTAGCCGAGAACCTCACCTATGCCTGGCACAATATGGACATCTTTGGGGCGGTC
AATCAGCCGGGCTCCGGATGGCGGCAGCTGGTCAACCGGACACGCGGACTATTCTGCAACGAGCGACACA
TACCGGCGCCCAGGAAACATTTGCTCAAGAACGGTGAGTTTCTATTCGCAGTCGGCTGATCTGTGTGAAA
TCTTAATAAAGGGTCCAATTACCAATTTGAAACTCAGTTTGCGGCGTGGCCTATCCGGGCGAACTTTTGG
CCGTGATGGGCAGTTCCGGTGCCGGAAAGACGACCCTGCTGAATGCCCTTGCCTTTCGATCGCCGCAGGG
CATCCAAGTATCGCCATCCGGGATGCGACTGCTCAATGGCCAACCTGTGGACGCCAAGGAGATGCAGGCC
AGGTGCGCCTATGTCCAGCAGGATGACCTCTTTATCGGCTCCCTAACGGCCAGGGAACACCTGATTTTCC
AAGCCATGGTGCGGATGCCACGACATCTGACCTATCGGCAGCGAGTGGCCCGCGTGGATCAGGTGATCCA
GGAGCTTTCGCTCAGCAAATGTCAGCACACGATCATCGGTGTGCCCGGCAGGGTGAAAGGTCTGTCCGGC
GGAGAAAGGAAGCGTCTGGCATTCGCCTCCGAGGCTCTAACCGATCCGCCGCTTCTGATCTGCGATGAGC
CCACCTCCGGACTGGACTCCTTTACCGCCCACAGCGTCGTCCAGGTGCTGAAGAAGCTGTCGCAGAAGGG
CAAGACCGTCATCCTGACCATTCATCAGCCGTCTTCCGAGCTGTTTGAGCTCTTTGACAAGATCCTTCTG
ATGGCCGAGGGCAGGGTAGCTTTCTTGGGCACTCCCAGCGAAGCCGTCGACTTCTTTTCCTAGTGAGTTC
GATGTGTTTATTAAGGGTATCTAGTATTACATAACATCTCAACTCCTATCCAGCGTGGGTGCCCAGTGTC
CTACCAACTACAATCCGGCGGACTTTTACGTACAGGTGTTGGCCGTTGTGCCCGGACGGGAGATCGAGTC
CCGTGATCGGATCGCCAAGATATGCGACAATTTTGCCATTAGCAAAGTAGCCCGGGATATGGAGCAGTTG
TTGGCCACCAAAAATCTGGAGAAGCCACTGGAGCAGCCGGAGAATGGGTACACCTACAAGGCCACCTGGT
TCATGCAGTTCCGGGCGGTCCTGTGGCGATCCTGGCTGTCGGTGCTCAAGGAACCACTCCTCGTAAAAGT
GCGACTTATTCAGACAACGGTGAGTGGTTCCAGTGGAAACAAATGATATAACGCTTACAATTCTTGGAAA
CAAATTCGCTAGATTTTAGATAGAATTGCCTGATTCCACACCCTTCTTAGTTTTTTTCAATGAGATGTAT
AGTTTATAGTTTTGCAGAAGATAAATAAATTTCATTTAACTCGCGAATATTAATGAGATGCGAGTAACAT
TTTAATTTGCAGATGGTTGCCATCTTGATTGGCCTCATCTTTTTGGGCCAACAACTCACGCAAGTGGGTG
TGATGAATATCAACGGAGCCATCTTCCTCTTCCTGACCAACATGACCTTTCAAAACGTCTTTGCCACGAT
AAATGTAAGTCATGTTTAGAATACATTTGCATTTCAATAATTTACTAACTTTCTAATGAATCGATTCGAT
TTAGGTGTTCACCTCAGAGCTGCCAGTTTTTATGAGGGAGGCCCGAAGTCGACTTTATCGCTGTGACACA
TACTTTCTGGGCAAAACGATTGCCGAATTGCCGCTTTTTCTCACAGTGCCACTGGTCTTCACGGCGATTG
CCTATCCGATGATCGGACTGCGGGCCGGAGTGCTGCACTTCTTCAACTGCCTGGCGCTGGTCACTCTGGT
GGCCAATGTGTCAACGTCCTTCGGATATCTAATATCCTGCGCCAGCTCCTCGACCTCGATGGCGCTGTCT
GTGGGTCCGCCGGTTATCATACCATTCCTGCTCTTTGGCGGCTTCTTCTTGAACTCGGGCTCGGTGCCAG
TATACCTCAAATGGTTGTCGTACCTCTCATGGTTCCGTTACGCCAACGAGGGTCTGCTGATTAACCAATG
GGCGGACGTGGAGCCGGGCGAAATTAGCTGCACATCGTCGAACACCACGTGCCCCAGTTCGGGCAAGGTC
ATCCTGGAGACGCTTAACTTCTCCGCCGCCGATCTGCCGCTGGACTACGTGGGTCTGGCCATTCTCATCG
TGAGCTTCCGGGTGCTCGCATATCTGGCTCTAAGACTTCGGGCCCGACGCAAGGAGTAGCCGACATATAT
CCGAAATAACTGCTTGTTTTTTTTTTTTACCATTATTACCATCGTGTTTACTGTTTATTGCCCCCTCAAA
AAGCTAATGTAATTATATTTGTGCCAATAAAAACAAGATATGACCTATAGAATACAAGTATTTCCCCTTC
GAACATCCCCACAAGTAGACTTTGGATTTGTCTTCTAACCAAAAGACTTACACACCTGCATACCTTACAT
CAAAAACTCGTTTATCGCTACATAAAACACCGGGATATATTTTTTATATACATACTTTTCAAATCGCGCG
CCCTCTTCATAATTCACCTCCACCACACCACGTTTCGTAGTTGCTCTTTCGCTGTCTCCCACCCGCTCTC
CGCAACACATTCACCTTTTGTTCGACGACCTTGGAGCGACTGTCGTTAGTTCCGCGCGATTCGGTTCGCT
CAAATGGTTCCGAGTGGTTCATTTCGTCTCAATAGAAATTAGTAATAAATATTTGTATGTACAATTTATT
TGCTCCAATATATTTGTATATATTTCCCTCACAGCTATATTTATTCTAATTTAATATTATGACTTTTTAA
GGTAATTTTTTGTGACCTGTTCGGAGTGATTAGCGTTACAATTTGAACTGAAAGTGACATCCAGTGTTTG
TTCCTTGTGTAGATGCATCTCAAAAAAATGGTGGGCATAATAGTGTTGTTTATATATATCAAAAATAACA
ACTATAATAATAAGAATACATTTAATTTAGAAAATGCTTGGATTTCACTGGAACTAGGCTAGCATAACTT
CGTATAATGTATGCTATACGAAGTTATGCTAGCGGATCCGGGAATTGGGAATTGGGCAATATTTAAATGG
CGGCGCGCCGAATTCTTTTTTGCTCACCTGTGATTGCTCCTACTCAAATACAAAAACATCAAATTTTCTG
TCAATAAAGCATATTTATTTATATTTATTTTACAGGAAAGAATTCCTTTTAAAGTGTATTTTAACCTATA
ATGAAAAACGATTAAAAAAAATACATAAAATAATTCGAAAATTTTTGAATAGCCCAGGTTGATAAAAATT
CATTTCATACGTTTTATAACTTATGCCCCTAAGTATTTTTTGACCATAGTGTTTCAATTCTACATTAATT
TTACAGAGTAGAATGAAACGCCACCTACTCAGCCAAGAGGCGAAAAGGTTAGCTCGCCAAGCAGAGAGGG
CGCCAGTGCTCACTACTTTTTATAATTCTCAACTTCTTTTTCCAGACTCAGTTCGTATATATAGACCTAT
TTTCAATTTAACGTCGGCTGCAGGCAAGTAAACCCCTACCAACTGGTCGGGGTTTGAAACCTGGCTCCAA
CTATATCGCTCCTGAAGTTTCAAGTAAACCCCTACCAACTGGTCGGGGTTTGAAACAACCGATTGCCAAA
GTGTTCGACTCCAACACAAGTAAACCCCTACCAACTGGTCGGGGTTTGAAACATTGTCGATGACTTGCTA
ACGGACTAAAGTCAAGTAAACCCCTACCAACTGGTCGGGGTTTGAAACGTTATTCCTCAAATCACACACA
GTATTCTCCAAGTAAACCCCTACCAACTGGTCGGGGTTTGAAACTTTTTTTGCGGCCGCAACGGTACCTC
TAGAGATCCACTAGTGTCGACGATGTAGGTCACGGTCTCGAAGCCGCGGTGCGGGTGCCAGGGCGTGCCC
TTGGGCTCCCCGGGCGCGTACTCCACCTCACCCATCTGGTCCATCATGATGAACGGGTCGAGGTGGCGGT
AGTTGATCCCGGCGAACGCGCGGCGCACCGGGAAGCCCTCGCCCTCGAAACCGCTGGGCGCGGTGGTCAC
GGTGAGCACGGGACGTGCGACGGCGTCGGCGGGTGCGGATACGCGGGGCAGCGTCAGCGGGTTCTCGACG
GTCACGGCGGGCATGTCGACACTAGTTCTAGCCAGCTTTTGTTCCCTTTAGTGAGGGTTAATTTCGAGCT
TGGCGTAATCATGGTCATAGCTGTTTCCTGTGTGAAATTGTTATCCGCTCACAATTCCACACAACATACG
AGCCGGAAGCATAAAGTGTAAAGCCTGGGGTGCCTAATGAGTGAGCTAACTCACATTAATTGCGTTGCGC
TCACTGCCCGCTTTCCAGTCGGGAAACCTGTCGTGCCAGCTGCATTAATGAATCGGCCAACGCGCGGGGA
GAGGCGGTTTGCGTATTGGGCGCTCTTCCGCTTCCTCGCTCACTGACTCGCTGCGCTCGGTCGTTCGGCT
GCGGCGAGCGGTATCAGCTCACTCAAAGGCGGTAATACGGTTATCCACAGAATCAGGGGATAACGCAGGA
AAGAACATGTGAGCAAAAGGCCAGCAAAAGGCCAGGAACCGTAAAAAGGCCGCGTTGCTGGCGTTTTTCC
ATAGGCTCCGCCCCCCTGACGAGCATCACAAAAATCGACGCTCAAGTCAGAGGTGGCGAAACCCGACAGG
ACTATAAAGATACCAGGCGTTTCCCCCTGGAAGCTCCCTCGTGCGCTCTCCTGTTCCGACCCTGCCGCTT
ACCGGATACCTGTCCGCCTTTCTCCCTTCGGGAAGCGTGGCGCTTTCTCATAGCTCACGCTGTAGGTATC
TCAGTTCGGTGTAGGTCGTTCGCTCCAAGCTGGGCTGTGTGCACGAACCCCCCGTTCAGCCCGACCGCTG
CGCCTTATCCGGTAACTATCGTCTTGAGTCCAACCCGGTAAGACACGACTTATCGCCACTGGCAGCAGCC
ACTGGTAACAGGATTAGCAGAGCGAGGTATGTAGGCGGTGCTACAGAGTTCTTGAAGTGGTGGCCTAACT
ACGGCTACACTAGAAGAACAGTATTTGGTATCTGCGCTCTGCTGAAGCCAGTTACCTTCGGAAAAAGAGT
TGGTAGCTCTTGATCCGGCAAACAAACCACCGCTGGTAGCGGTGGTTTTTTTGTTTGCAAGCAGCAGATT
ACGCGCAGAAAAAAAGGATCTCAAGAAGATCCTTTGATCTTTTCTACGGGGTCTGACGCTCAGTGGAACG
AAAACTCACGTTAAGGGATTTTGGTCATGAGATTATCAAAAAGGATCTTCACCTAGATCCTTTTAAATTA
AAAATGAAGTTTTAAATCAATCTAAAGTATATATGAGTAAACTTGGTCTGACAGTTACCAATGCTTAATC
AGTGAGGCACCTATCTCAGCGATCTGTCTATTTCGTTCATCCATAGTTGCCTGACTCCCCGTCGTGTAGA
TAACTACGATACGGGAGGGCTTACCATCTGGCCCCAGTGCTGCAATGATACCGCGAGACCCACGCTCACC
GGCTCCAGATTTATCAGCAATAAACCAGCCAGCCGGAAGGGCCGAGCGCAGAAGTGGTCCTGCAACTTTA
TCCGCCTCCATCCAGTCTATTAATTGTTGCCGGGAAGCTAGAGTAAGTAGTTCGCCAGTTAATAGTTTGC
GCAACGTTGTTGCCATTGCTACAGGCATCGTGGTGTCACGCTCGTCGTTTGGTATGGCTTCATTCAGCTC
CGGTTCCCAACGATCAAGGCGAGTTACATGATCCCCCATGTTGTGCAAAAAAGCGGTTAGCTCCTTCGGT
CCTCCGATCGTTGTCAGAAGTAAGTTGGCCGCAGTGTTATCACTCATGGTTATGGCAGCACTGCATAATT
CTCTTACTGTCATGCCATCCGTAAGATGCTTTTCTGTGACTGGTGAGTACTCAACCAAGTCATTCTGAGA
ATAGTGTATGCGGCGACCGAGTTGCTCTTGCCCGGCGTCAATACGGGATAATACCGCGCCACATAGCAGA
ACTTTAAAAGTGCTCATCATTGGAAAACGTTCTTCGGGGCGAAAACTCTCAAGGATCTTACCGCTGTTGA
GATCCAGTTCGATGTAACCCACTCGTGCACCCAACTGATCTTCAGCATCTTTTACTTTCACCAGCGTTTC
TGGGTGAGCAAAAACAGGAAGGCAAAATGCCGCAAAAAAGGGAATAAGGGCGACACGGAAATGTTGAATA
CTCATACTCTTCCTTTTTCAATATTATTGAAGCATTTATCAGGGTTATTGTCTCATGAGCGGATACATAT
TTGAATGTATTTAGAAAAATAAACAAATAGGGGTTCCGCGCACATTTCCCCGAAAAGTGCCAC
Features (pLannotate 1.2.2; 20 found; start..end, strand, type, name):
     30..458     -  rep_origin     f1 ori (sequence partly withheld): f1 bacteriophage origin of replication; arrow indicates direction of (+) strand synthesis
    463..620     -  CDS            lacZα (fragment): LacZα fragment of β-galactosidase; lacZ fragment
    623..641     +  promoter       T7 promoter: promoter for bacteriophage T7 RNA polymerase
    666..4785    +  gene           mini-white: white; This modified version of the white gene lacks part of the first intron.
   4792..4825    -  protein_bind   loxP: Cre-mediated recombination occurs in the 8-bp core sequence (GCATACAT). Cre recombinase
   4884..5304    +  promoter       dU6-3 promoter: RNA polymerase III promoter for Drosophila U6-3 snRNA (Port et al., 2014)
   5313..5348    +  misc_RNA       RfxCas13d DR36: 36-base direct repeat for an RfxCas13d pre-gRNA (Konermann et al., 2018)
   5379..5414    +  misc_RNA       RfxCas13d DR36: 36-base direct repeat for an RfxCas13d pre-gRNA (Konermann et al., 2018)
   5445..5480    +  misc_RNA       RfxCas13d DR36: 36-base direct repeat for an RfxCas13d pre-gRNA (Konermann et al., 2018)
   5511..5546    +  misc_RNA       RfxCas13d DR36: 36-base direct repeat for an RfxCas13d pre-gRNA (Konermann et al., 2018)
   5577..5612    +  misc_RNA       RfxCas13d DR36: 36-base direct repeat for an RfxCas13d pre-gRNA (Konermann et al., 2018)
   5675..5744    +  protein_bind   attB: attB site for the φC31 integrase (Groth et al., 2000) phage φC31 integrase
   5963..5981    -  promoter       T3 promoter: promoter for bacteriophage T3 RNA polymerase
   6026..6042    -  protein_bind   lac operator: The lac repressor binds to the lac operator to inhibit transcription in E. coli. This inhibition can be relieved by adding lactose or isopropyl-β-D-thiogalactopyranoside (IPTG). lac repressor encoded by lacI
   6050..6080    -  promoter       lac promoter: promoter for the E. coli lac operon
   6095..6116    -  protein_bind   CAP binding site: CAP binding activates transcription in the presence of cAMP. E. coli catabolite activator protein
   6129..6221    -  CDS            lacI (fragment): lac repressor; lacI; The lac repressor binds to the lac operator to inhibit transcription in E. coli. This inhibition can be relieved by adding lactose or isopropyl-β-D-thiogalactopyranoside (IPTG).
   6404..6992    -  rep_origin     ori: high-copy-number ColE1/pMB1/pBR322/pUC origin of replication
   7163..8023    -  CDS            AmpR: β-lactamase; bla; confers resistance to ampicillin, carbenicillin, and related antibiotics
   8024..8128    -  promoter       AmpR promoter: bla
