[The description below was written by a language model from this plasmid's Addgene catalogue record and pLannotate feature annotations shown in this document.]
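Description:
OA-1050Z4 (yellow) is a Drosophila melanogaster transgenesis plasmid built on a white+attB backbone and designed to express an array of CasRx (RfxCas13d) guide RNAs directed against transcripts of the yellow gene. In E. coli it is maintained as a high-copy plasmid through a ColE1/pUC-type origin and selected with ampicillin via the β-lactamase gene. The backbone also carries an f1 origin and remnants of a pBluescript-like cloning region (lacZα and lacI fragments, lac promoter/operator, flanking T7 and T3 promoters), which play no evident role in the fly application.

The payload is a Pol III expression unit in which the Drosophila U6-3 snRNA promoter drives a pre-gRNA array. The feature table shows five 36-base RfxCas13d direct repeats at regular intervals, with the gaps between them corresponding to four 30-nt spacers targeting yellow. Cas13d processes such arrays itself, cleaving within the repeats to release individual mature guides, so a single transcript can deliver several guides against the same RNA. The plasmid does not encode the nuclease, which must be supplied from a separate transgene.

For germline transformation, a φC31 attB site downstream of the array allows integrase-mediated, site-specific insertion into an attP landing site. The mini-white gene provides an eye-colour marker for identifying transformants in a white mutant background. A single loxP site lies between mini-white and the U6-3 promoter. The associated work concerns programmable RNA targeting with CasRx in flies. The catalogue lists a total size of 8,167 bp, whereas the sequenced record is 8,151 nt, a minor discrepancy.
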