Addgene plasmid #132425: OA-1050Z4 (yellow)
Purpose: express arrays of gRNA targeting Yellow under dU6-3 promoter
Depositing lab: Omar Akbari. Depositing organization: University of California, San Diego (UCSD). Publication: Programmable RNA Targeting Using CasRx in Flies. Buchman AB, Brogan DJ, Sun R, Yang T, Hsu PD, Akbari OS. CRISPR J. 2020 Jun;3(3):164-176. doi: 10.1089/crispr.2020.0018. PubMed 32584145.
Backbone
  Vector backbone: white+attB
  Backbone size w/o insert (bp): 7860
  Total vector size (bp): 8167
  Vector type: Insect Expression
  Selectable markers: mini-white
Growth in bacteria
  Bacterial resistance: Ampicillin, 100 μg/mL
  Growth temperature: 37°C
  Growth strain: DH5alpha
  Copy number: High Copy
Gene/Insert
  Gene/Insert name: yellow gRNA array
  gRNA/shRNA sequence: CAAGTAAACCCCTACCAACTGGTCGGGGTTTGAAACCTGGCTCCAACTATATCGCTCCTGAAGTTTCAAGTAAACCCCTACCAACTGGTCGGGGTTTGAAACAACCGATTGCCAAAGTGTTCGACTCCAACACAAGTAAACCCCTACCAACTGGTCGGGGTTTGAAACATTGTCGATGACTTGCTAACGGACTAAAGTCAAGTAAACCCCTACCAACTGGTCGGGGTTTGAAACGTTATTCCTCAAATCACACACAGTATTCTCCAAGTAAACCCCTACCAACTGGTCGGGGTTTGAAAC
  Species: D. melanogaster (fly)
  Promoter: U6-3
  Cloning method: Gibson Cloning
  Sequencing primers: 5′ unknown
Terms and licenses: Academic/Nonprofit Terms; Industry Terms: Not Available to Industry
How to cite: OA-1050Z4 (yellow) was a gift from Omar Akbari (Addgene plasmid # 132425 ; http://n2t.net/addgene:132425 ; RRID:Addgene_132425)
